Addgene plasmid #110161: pcDNA3-HA-eEF2K(S441A/S445A)
Purpose: Expression of human eEF2K (S441A/S445A) in mammalian cells
Depositing lab: Daniele Guardavaccaro. Depositing organization: Hubrecht Institute. Publication: Coupled activation and degradation of eEF2K regulates protein synthesis in response to genotoxic stress. Kruiswijk F, Yuniati L, Magliozzi R, Low TY, Lim R, Bolder R, Mohammed S, Proud CG, Heck AJ, Pagano M, Guardavaccaro D. Sci Signal. 2012 Jun 5;5(227):ra40. doi: 10.1126/scisignal.2002718. PubMed 22669845.
Backbone
  Vector backbone: pcDNA3
  Vector type: Mammalian Expression
Growth in bacteria
  Bacterial resistance: Ampicillin, 100 μg/mL
  Growth temperature: 37°C
  Growth strain: DH5alpha
  Copy number: High Copy
Gene/Insert
  Gene/Insert name: eEF2K (eukaryotic elongation factor 2 kinase) (alt name: eEF-2K)
  Species: H. sapiens (human)
  Mutation: S441A/S445A
  Entrez Gene: EEF2K (a.k.a. CaMKIII, HSU93850, eEF-2K)
  Promoter: CMV
  Tag / fusion protein: HA (N terminal on insert)
  Cloning method: Restriction Enzyme; 5′ cloning site EcoRI (unknown if destroyed); 3′ cloning site EcoRI (unknown if destroyed)
Terms and licenses: Academic/Nonprofit Terms; Industry Terms: Not Available to Industry
How to cite: pcDNA3-HA-eEF2K(S441A/S445A) was a gift from Daniele Guardavaccaro (Addgene plasmid # 110161 ; http://n2t.net/addgene:110161 ; RRID:Addgene_110161)
