[The description below was written by a language model from this plasmid's Addgene catalogue record and pLannotate feature annotations shown in this document.]
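Description:
pcDNA3-HA-eEF2K(S441A/S445A) is a mammalian expression plasmid of about 7.65 kb built on the pcDNA3 backbone. It carries the human eukaryotic elongation factor 2 kinase (EEF2K, also known as eEF-2K or CaMKIII) coding sequence with two serine-to-alanine substitutions at positions 441 and 445. In bacteria it is maintained at high copy through a ColE1/pUC-type origin and selected with ampicillin via the β-lactamase gene. An f1 origin is also present, along with remnants of lac regulatory sequences typical of this backbone. For selection in mammalian cells, an SV40 enhancer/early promoter drives the neomycin phosphotransferase gene, followed by an SV40 polyadenylation signal, which permits G418 selection of stable transfectants.

The payload is transcribed from the human CMV immediate early enhancer and promoter and terminated by the bovine growth hormone polyadenylation signal. A T7 promoter between the CMV promoter and the insert could support in vitro transcription. The kinase is fused at its N terminus to an HA epitope; the annotation detects this as a short fragment matching a 3xHA tag, consistent with a single HA copy, which allows detection or immunoprecipitation with anti-HA antibodies. The insert was cloned using EcoRI at both ends. eEF2K is a threonine kinase that phosphorylates elongation factor eEF2, preventing its binding to ribosomes and thereby slowing peptide chain elongation. Alanine replacement renders the two serines non-phosphorylatable. The associated study concerns coupled activation and degradation of eEF2K during genotoxic stress, although the record does not spell out the specific role of these residues. The plasmid is intended for expressing this mutant in mammalian cells, for example for comparison with the wild-type kinase.
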