Features (pLannotate 1.2.2; 21 found; start..end, strand, type, name):
     24..76      -  misc_feature   bom (fragment): basis of mobility region from pBR322
    231..610     +  enhancer       CMV enhancer: human cytomegalovirus immediate early enhancer
    611..814     +  promoter       CMV promoter: human cytomegalovirus (CMV) immediate early promoter
    810..843     +  LTR            5' LTR (truncated) (fragment): truncated 5' long terminal repeat (LTR) from HIV-1
    859..877     +  promoter       T7 promoter: promoter for bacteriophage T7 RNA polymerase
    922..948     +  CDS            3xHA (fragment): three tandem HA epitope tags
    985..3159    +  CDS            EEF2K: EF2K_HUMAN - Experimental evidence at protein level: Swiss-Prot protein existence level 1. Threonine kinase that regulates protein synthesis by controlling the rate of peptide chain elongation. Upon activation by a variety of upstream kinases including AMPK or TRPM7, phosphorylates the elongation factor EEF2 at a single site, renders it unable to bind ribosomes and thus inactive. In turn, the rate of protein synthesis is reduced. From Homo sapiens (Human).
   3244..3468    +  polyA_signal   bGH poly(A) signal: bovine growth hormone polyadenylation signal
   3472..3493    +  promoter       SV40 promoter (fragment): SV40 enhancer and early promoter
   3514..3942    +  rep_origin     f1 ori (sequence partly withheld): f1 bacteriophage origin of replication; arrow indicates direction of (+) strand synthesis
   3956..4285    +  promoter       SV40 promoter: SV40 enhancer and early promoter
   4352..5143    +  CDS            neo: KKA2_KLEPN - Also known as kan, nptII. Experimental evidence at protein level: Swiss-Prot protein existence level 1. Resistance to kanamycin, neomycin, paromomycin, ribostamycin, butirosin and gentamicin B. From Klebsiella pneumoniae.
   5167..5325    +  CDS            ble (fragment): BLE_KLEPN - Experimental evidence at protein level: Swiss-Prot protein existence level 1. Binding protein with a strong affinity to the bleomycin family of antibiotics. Binds to CL990; an antimitotic-antibiotic compound. From Klebsiella pneumoniae.
   5320..5441    +  polyA_signal   SV40 poly(A) signal: SV40 polyadenylation signal
   5514..5530    -  protein_bind   lac operator: The lac repressor binds to the lac operator to inhibit transcription in E. coli. This inhibition can be relieved by adding lactose or isopropyl-β-D-thiogalactopyranoside (IPTG). lac repressor encoded by lacI
   5538..5568    -  promoter       lac promoter: promoter for the E. coli lac operon
   5583..5604    -  protein_bind   CAP binding site: CAP binding activates transcription in the presence of cAMP. E. coli catabolite activator protein
   5617..5709    -  CDS            lacI (fragment): lac repressor; lacI; The lac repressor binds to the lac operator to inhibit transcription in E. coli. This inhibition can be relieved by adding lactose or isopropyl-β-D-thiogalactopyranoside (IPTG).
   5892..6480    -  rep_origin     ori: high-copy-number ColE1/pMB1/pBR322/pUC origin of replication
   6651..7511    -  CDS            AmpR: β-lactamase; bla; confers resistance to ampicillin, carbenicillin, and related antibiotics
   7512..7616    -  promoter       AmpR promoter: bla
>Addgene plasmid #110161 | pcDNA3-HA-eEF2K(S441A/S445A) | addgene full sequence | sequence record 211071 | Addgene NGS Result
GATCGGGAGATCTCCCGATCCCCTATGGTGCACTCTCAGTACAATCTGCTCTGATGCCGCATAGTTAAGC
CAGTATCTGCTCCCTGCTTGTGTGTTGGAGGTCGCTGAGTAGTGCGCGAGCAAAATTTAAGCTACAACAA
GGCAAGGCTTGACCGACAATTGCATGAAGAATCTGCTTAGGGTTAGGCGTTTTGCGCTGCTTCGCGATGT
ACGGGCCAGATATACGCGTTGACATTGATTATTGACTAGTTATTAATAGTAATCAATTACGGGGTCATTA
GTTCATAGCCCATATATGGAGTTCCGCGTTACATAACTTACGGTAAATGGCCCGCCTGGCTGACCGCCCA
ACGACCCCCGCCCATTGACGTCAATAATGACGTATGTTCCCATAGTAACGCCAATAGGGACTTTCCATTG
ACGTCAATGGGTGGAGTATTTACGGTAAACTGCCCACTTGGCAGTACATCAAGTGTATCATATGCCAAGT
ACGCCCCCTATTGACGTCAATGACGGTAAATGGCCCGCCTGGCATTATGCCCAGTACATGACCTTATGGG
ACTTTCCTACTTGGCAGTACATCTACGTATTAGTCATCGCTATTACCATGGTGATGCGGTTTTGGCAGTA
CATCAATGGGCGTGGATAGCGGTTTGACTCACGGGGATTTCCAAGTCTCCACCCCATTGACGTCAATGGG
AGTTTGTTTTGGCACCAAAATCAACGGGACTTTCCAAAATGTCGTAACAACTCCGCCCCATTGACGCAAA
TGGGCGGTAGGCGTGTACGGTGGGAGGTCTATATAAGCAGAGCTCTCTGGCTAACTAGAGAACCCACTGC
TTACTGGCTTATCGAAATTAATACGACTCACTATAGGGAGACCCAAGCTGGCTAGCGTTTAAACTTAAGC
TTACCATGGGATACCCATACGATGTTCCAGATTACGCTGTGGTACCTAGGATCCAGTGTGGTGGAATTCG
GCTTATGGCAGACGAAGACCTCATCTTCCGCCTGGAAGGCGTTGATGGCGGCCAGTCCCCCCGAGCTGGC
CATGATGGTGATTCTGATGGGGACAGCGACGATGAGGAAGGTTACTTCATCTGCCCCATCACGGATGACC
CAAGCTCGAACCAGAATGTCAATTCCAAGGTTAATAAGTACTACAGCAACCTAACAAAAAGTGAGCGGTA
TAGCTCCAGCGGGTCCCCGGCAAACTCCTTCCACTTCAAGGAAGCCTGGAAGCACGCAATCCAGAAGGCC
AAGCACATGCCCGACCCCTGGGCTGAGTTCCACCTGGAAGATATTGCCACCGAACGTGCTACTCGACACA
GGTACAACGCCGTCACCGGGGAATGGCTGGATGATGAAGTTCTGATCAAGATGGCATCTCAGCCCTTCGG
CCGAGGAGCAATGAGGGAGTGCTTCCGGACGAAGAAGCTCTCCAACTTCTTGCATGCCCAGCAGTGGAAG
GGAGCCTCCAACTACGTGGCGAAGCGCTACATCGAGCCCGTAGACCGGGATGTGTACTTTGAGGACGTGC
GTCTACAGATGGAGGCCAAGCTCTGGGGGGAGGAGTATAATCGGCACAAGCCCCCCAAGCAGGTGGACAT
CATGCAGATGTGCATCATCGAGCTGAAGGACAGACCGGGCAAGCCCCTCTTCCACCTGGAGCACTACATC
GAGGGCAAGTACATCAAGTACAACTCCAACTCTGGCTTTGTCCGCGATGACAACATCCGCCTGACGCCGC
AGGCCTTCAGCCACTTCACTTTTGAGCGTTCCGGCCATCAGCTGATAGTGGTGGACATCCAGGGAGTTGG
GGATCTCTACACTGACCCACAGATCCACACGGAGACGGGCACTGACTTTGGAGACGGCAACCTAGGTGTC
CGCGGGATGGCGCTCTTCTTCTACTCTCATGCCTGCAACCGGATTTGCGAGAGCATGGGCCTTGCTCCCT
TTGACCTCTCGCCCCGGGAGAGGGATGCAGTGAATCAGAACACCAAGCTGCTGCAATCAGCCAAGACCAT
CTTGAGAGGAACAGAGGAAAAATGTGGGAGCCCCCGAGTAAGGACCCTCTCTGGGAGCCGGCCACCCCTG
CTCCGTCCCCTTTCAGAGAACTCTGGAGACGAGAACATGAGCGACGTGACCTTCGACTCTCTCCCTTCTT
CCCCATCTTCGGCCACACCACACAGCCAGAAGCTAGACCACCTCCATTGGCCAGTGTTCAGTGACCTCGA
TAACATGGCATCCAGAGACCATGATCATCTAGACAACCACCGGGAGTCTGAGAATAGTGGGGACGCCGGA
TACCCCGCTGAGAAGCGGGGTGAGCTGGATGACCCTGAGCCCCGAGAACATGGCCACTCATACAGTAATC
GGAAGTACGAGTCTGACGAAGACAGCCTGGGCAGCTCTGGACGGGTATGTGTAGAGAAGTGGAATCTCCT
CAACTCCTCCCGCCTCCACCTGCCGAGGGCTTCGGCCGTGGCCCTGGAAGTGCAAAGGCTTAATGCTCTG
GACCTCGAAAAGAAAATCGGGAAGTCCATTTTGGGGAAGGTCCATCTGGCCATGGTGCGCTACCACGAGG
GTGGGCGCTTCTGCGAGAAGGGCGAGGAGTGGGACCAGGAGTCGGCTGTCTTCCACCTGGAGCACGCAGC
CAACCTGGGCGAGCTGGAGGCCATCGTGGGCCTGGGGCTCATGTACTCGCAGTTGCCTCATCACATCCTA
GCCGATGTCTCTCTGAAGGAGACAGAAGAGAACAAAACCAAAGGATTTGATTACTTACTAAAGGCCGCTG
AAGCTGGCGACAGGCAGTCCATGATCCTAGTGGCGCGAGCTTTTGACTCTGGCCAGAACCTCAGCCCGGA
CAGGTGCCAAGACTGGCTAGAGGCCCTGCACTGGTACAACACTGCCCTGGAGATGACGGACTGTGATGAG
GGCGGTGAGTACGACGGAATGCAGGACGAGCCCCGGTACATGATGCTGGCCAGGGAGGCCGAGATGCTGT
TCACAGGAGGCTACGGGCTGGAGAAGGACCCGCAGAGATCAGGGGACTTGTATACCCAGGCAGCAGAGGC
AGCGATGGAAGCCATGAAGGGCCGACTGGCCAACCAGTACTACCAAAAGGCTGAAGAGGCCTGGGCCCAA
ATGGAGGAATAAAAGCCGAATTCTGCAGATATCCAGCACAGTGGCGGCCGCTCGAGTCTAGAGGGCCCGT
TTAAACCCGCTGATCAGCCTCGACTGTGCCTTCTAGTTGCCAGCCATCTGTTGTTTGCCCCTCCCCCGTG
CCTTCCTTGACCCTGGAAGGTGCCACTCCCACTGTCCTTTCCTAATAAAATGAGGAAATTGCATCGCATT
GTCTGAGTAGGTGTCATTCTATTCTGGGGGGTGGGGTGGGGCAGGACAGCAAGGGGGAGGATTGGGAAGA
CAATAGCAGGCATGCTGGGGATGCGGTGGGCTCTATGGCTTCTGAGGCGGAAAGAACCAGCTGGGGCTCT
AGGGGGTATCCCC
[124 nt withheld, positions 3514-3637]
C
[91 nt withheld, positions 3639-3729]
A
[49 nt withheld, positions 3731-3779]
CCTTTGACGTTGGAGTCCACGTTCTTT
[37 nt withheld, positions 3807-3843]
ACCCTATCTCGGTCTATTCTTTTGATTTATAAGGGATTTTGCCGATTTCGGCCTATTGGTTAAAAAATGA
GCTGATTTAACAAAAATTTAACGCGAATTAATTCTGTGGAATGTGTGTCAGTTAGGGTGTGGAAAGTCCC
CAGGCTCCCCAGCAGGCAGAAGTATGCAAAGCATGCATCTCAATTAGTCAGCAACCAGGTGTGGAAAGTC
CCCAGGCTCCCCAGCAGGCAGAAGTATGCAAAGCATGCATCTCAATTAGTCAGCAACCATAGTCCCGCCC
CTAACTCCGCCCATCCCGCCCCTAACTCCGCCCAGTTCCGCCCATTCTCCGCCCCATGGCTGACTAATTT
TTTTTATTTATGCAGAGGCCGAGGCCGCCTCTGCCTCTGAGCTATTCCAGAAGTAGTGAGGAGGCTTTTT
TGGAGGCCTAGGCTTTTGCAAAAAGCTCCCGGGAGCTTGTATATCCATTTTCGGATCTGATCAAGAGACA
GGATGAGGATCGTTTCGCATGATTGAACAAGATGGATTGCACGCAGGTTCTCCGGCCGCTTGGGTGGAGA
GGCTATTCGGCTATGACTGGGCACAACAGACAATCGGCTGCTCTGATGCCGCCGTGTTCCGGCTGTCAGC
GCAGGGGCGCCCGGTTCTTTTTGTCAAGACCGACCTGTCCGGTGCCCTGAATGAACTGCAGGACGAGGCA
GCGCGGCTATCGTGGCTGGCCACGACGGGCGTTCCTTGCGCAGCTGTGCTCGACGTTGTCACTGAAGCGG
GAAGGGACTGGCTGCTATTGGGCGAAGTGCCGGGGCAGGATCTCCTGTCATCTCACCTTGCTCCTGCCGA
GAAAGTATCCATCATGGCTGATGCAATGCGGCGGCTGCATACGCTTGATCCGGCTACCTGCCCATTCGAC
CACCAAGCGAAACATCGCATCGAGCGAGCACGTACTCGGATGGAAGCCGGTCTTGTCGATCAGGATGATC
TGGACGAAGAGCATCAGGGGCTCGCGCCAGCCGAACTGTTCGCCAGGCTCAAGGCGCGCATGCCCGACGG
CGAGGATCTCGTCGTGACCCATGGCGATGCCTGCTTGCCGAATATCATGGTGGAAAATGGCCGCTTTTCT
GGATTCATCGACTGTGGCCGGCTGGGTGTGGCGGACCGCTATCAGGACATAGCGTTGGCTACCCGTGATA
TTGCTGAAGAGCTTGGCGGCGAATGGGCTGACCGCTTCCTCGTGCTTTACGGTATCGCCGCTCCCGATTC
GCAGCGCATCGCCTTCTATCGCCTTCTTGACGAGTTCTTCTGAGCGGGACTCTGGGGTTCGAAATGACCG
ACCAAGCGACGCCCAACCTGCCATCACGAGATTTCGATTCCACCGCCGCCTTCTATGAAAGGTTGGGCTT
CGGAATCGTTTTCCGGGACGCCGGCTGGATGATCCTCCAGCGCGGGGATCTCATGCTGGAGTTCTTCGCC
CACCCCAACTTGTTTATTGCAGCTTATAATGGTTACAAATAAAGCAATAGCATCACAAATTTCACAAATA
AAGCATTTTTTTCACTGCATTCTAGTTGTGGTTTGTCCAAACTCATCAATGTATCTTATCATGTCTGTAT
ACCGTCGACCTCTAGCTAGAGCTTGGCGTAATCATGGTCATAGCTGTTTCCTGTGTGAAATTGTTATCCG
CTCACAATTCCACACAACATACGAGCCGGAAGCATAAAGTGTAAAGCCTGGGGTGCCTAATGAGTGAGCT
AACTCACATTAATTGCGTTGCGCTCACTGCCCGCTTTCCAGTCGGGAAACCTGTCGTGCCAGCTGCATTA
ATGAATCGGCCAACGCGCGGGGAGAGGCGGTTTGCGTATTGGGCGCTCTTCCGCTTCCTCGCTCACTGAC
TCGCTGCGCTCGGTCGTTCGGCTGCGGCGAGCGGTATCAGCTCACTCAAAGGCGGTAATACGGTTATCCA
CAGAATCAGGGGATAACGCAGGAAAGAACATGTGAGCAAAAGGCCAGCAAAAGGCCAGGAACCGTAAAAA
GGCCGCGTTGCTGGCGTTTTTCCATAGGCTCCGCCCCCCTGACGAGCATCACAAAAATCGACGCTCAAGT
CAGAGGTGGCGAAACCCGACAGGACTATAAAGATACCAGGCGTTTCCCCCTGGAAGCTCCCTCGTGCGCT
CTCCTGTTCCGACCCTGCCGCTTACCGGATACCTGTCCGCCTTTCTCCCTTCGGGAAGCGTGGCGCTTTC
TCATAGCTCACGCTGTAGGTATCTCAGTTCGGTGTAGGTCGTTCGCTCCAAGCTGGGCTGTGTGCACGAA
CCCCCCGTTCAGCCCGACCGCTGCGCCTTATCCGGTAACTATCGTCTTGAGTCCAACCCGGTAAGACACG
ACTTATCGCCACTGGCAGCAGCCACTGGTAACAGGATTAGCAGAGCGAGGTATGTAGGCGGTGCTACAGA
GTTCTTGAAGTGGTGGCCTAACTACGGCTACACTAGAAGAACAGTATTTGGTATCTGCGCTCTGCTGAAG
CCAGTTACCTTCGGAAAAAGAGTTGGTAGCTCTTGATCCGGCAAACAAACCACCGCTGGTAGCGGTGGTT
TTTTTGTTTGCAAGCAGCAGATTACGCGCAGAAAAAAAGGATCTCAAGAAGATCCTTTGATCTTTTCTAC
GGGGTCTGACGCTCAGTGGAACGAAAACTCACGTTAAGGGATTTTGGTCATGAGATTATCAAAAAGGATC
TTCACCTAGATCCTTTTAAATTAAAAATGAAGTTTTAAATCAATCTAAAGTATATATGAGTAAACTTGGT
CTGACAGTTACCAATGCTTAATCAGTGAGGCACCTATCTCAGCGATCTGTCTATTTCGTTCATCCATAGT
TGCCTGACTCCCCGTCGTGTAGATAACTACGATACGGGAGGGCTTACCATCTGGCCCCAGTGCTGCAATG
ATACCGCGAGACCCACGCTCACCGGCTCCAGATTTATCAGCAATAAACCAGCCAGCCGGAAGGGCCGAGC
GCAGAAGTGGTCCTGCAACTTTATCCGCCTCCATCCAGTCTATTAATTGTTGCCGGGAAGCTAGAGTAAG
TAGTTCGCCAGTTAATAGTTTGCGCAACGTTGTTGCCATTGCTACAGGCATCGTGGTGTCACGCTCGTCG
TTTGGTATGGCTTCATTCAGCTCCGGTTCCCAACGATCAAGGCGAGTTACATGATCCCCCATGTTGTGCA
AAAAAGCGGTTAGCTCCTTCGGTCCTCCGATCGTTGTCAGAAGTAAGTTGGCCGCAGTGTTATCACTCAT
GGTTATGGCAGCACTGCATAATTCTCTTACTGTCATGCCATCCGTAAGATGCTTTTCTGTGACTGGTGAG
TACTCAACCAAGTCATTCTGAGAATAGTGTATGCGGCGACCGAGTTGCTCTTGCCCGGCGTCAATACGGG
ATAATACCGCGCCACATAGCAGAACTTTAAAAGTGCTCATCATTGGAAAACGTTCTTCGGGGCGAAAACT
CTCAAGGATCTTACCGCTGTTGAGATCCAGTTCGATGTAACCCACTCGTGCACCCAACTGATCTTCAGCA
TCTTTTACTTTCACCAGCGTTTCTGGGTGAGCAAAAACAGGAAGGCAAAATGCCGCAAAAAAGGGAATAA
GGGCGACACGGAAATGTTGAATACTCATACTCTTCCTTTTTCAATATTATTGAAGCATTTATCAGGGTTA
TTGTCTCATGAGCGGATACATATTTGAATGTATTTAGAAAAATAAACAAATAGGGGTTCCGCGCACATTT
CCCCGAAAAGTGCCACCTGACGTCGACG
